>Addgene plasmid #193437 | pNC-121-Pro | addgene full sequence | sequence record 379625 | Addgene NGS Result
TGAGCGTCGGAAAGGCGCTCGGTCTTGCCTTGCTCGTCGGTGATGTACTTCACCAGCTCCGCGAAGTCGC
TCTTCTTGATGGAGCGCATGGGGACGTGCTTGGCAATCACGCGCACCCCCCGGCCGTTTTAGCGGCTAAA
AAAGTCATGGCTCTGCCCTCGGGCGGACCACGCCCATCATGACCTTGCCAAGCTCGTCCTGCTTCTCTTC
GATCTTCGCCAGCAGGGCGAGGATCGTGGCATCACCGAACCGCGCCGTGCGCGGGTCGTCGGTGAGCCAG
AGTTTCAGCAGGCCGCCCAGGCGGCCCAGGTCGCCATTGATGCGGGCCAGCTCGCGGACGTGCTCATAGT
CCACGACGCCCGTGATTTTGTAGCCCTGGCCGACGGCCAGCAGGTAGGCCGACAGGCTCATGCCGGCCGC
CGCCGCCTTTTCCTCAATCGCTCTTCGTTCGTCTGGAAGGCAGTACACCTTGATAGGTGGGCTGCCCTTC
CTGGTTGGCTTGGTTTCATCAGCCATCCGCTTGCCCTCATCTGTTACGCCGGCGGTAGCCGGCCAGCCTC
GCAGAGCAGGATTCCCGTTGAGCACCGCCAGGTGCGAATAAGGGACAGTGAAGAAGGAACACCCGCTCGC
GGGTGGGCCTACTTCACCTATCCTGCCCGGCTGACGCCGTTGGATACACCAAGGAAAGTCTACACGAACC
CTTTGGCAAAATCCTGTATATCGTGCGAAAAAGGATGGATATACCGAAAAAATCGCTATAATGACCCCGA
AGCAGGGTTATGCAGCGGAAAAGCGCCACGCTTCCCGAAGGGAGAAAGGCGGACAGGTATCCGGTAAGCG
GCAGGGTCGGAACAGGAGAGCGCACGAGGGAGCTTCCAGGGGGAAACGCCTGGTATCTTTATAGTCCTGT
CGGGTTTCGCCACCTCTGACTTGAGCGTCGATTTTTGTGATGCTCGTCAGGGGGGCGGAGCCTATGGAAA
AACGCCAGCAACGCGGCCTTTTTACGGTTCCTGGCCTTTTGCTGGCCTTTTGCTCACATGTTCTTTCCTG
CGTTATCCCCTGATTCTGTGGATAACCGTATTACCGCCTTTGAGTGAGCTGATACCGCTCGCCGCAGCCG
AACGACCGAGCGCAGCGAGTCAGTGAGCGAGGAAGCGGAAGAGCGCCAGAAGGCCGCCAGAGAGGCCGAG
CGCGGCCGTGAGGCTTGGACGCTAGGGCAGGGCATGAAAAAGCCCGTAGCGGGCTGCTACGGGCGTCTGA
CGCGGTGGAAAGGGGGAGGGGATGTTGTCTACATGGCTCTGCTGTAGTGAGTGGGTTGCGCTCCGGCAGC
GGTCCTGATCAATCGTCACCCTTTCTCGGTCCTTCAACGTTCCTGACAACGAGCCTCCTTTTCGCCAATC
CATCGACAATCACCGCGAGTCCCTGCTCGAACGCTGCGTCCGGACCGGCTTCGTCGAAGGCGTCTATCGC
GGCCCGCAACAGCGGCGAGAGCGGAGCCTGTTCAACGGTGCCGCCGCGCTCGCCGGCATCGCTGTCGCCG
GCCTGCTCCTCAAGCACGGCCCCAACAGTGAAGTAGCTGATTGTCATCAGCGCATTGACGGCGTCCCCGG
CCGAAAAACCCGCCTCGCAGAGGAAGCGAAGCTGCGCGTCGGCCGTTTCCATCTGCGGTGCGCCCGGTCG
CGTGCCGGCATGGATGCGCGCGCCATCGCGGTAGGCGAGCAGCGCCTGCCTGAAGCTGCGGGCATTCCCG
ATCAGAAATGAGCGCCAGTCGTCGTCGGCTCTCGGCACCGAATGCGTATGATTCTCCGCCAGCATGGCTT
CGGCCAGTGCGTCGAGCAGCGCCCGCTTGTTCCTGAAGTGCCAGTAAAGCGCCGGCTGCTGAACCCCCAA
CCGTTCCGCCAGTTTGCGTGTCGTCAGACCGTCTACGCCGACCTCGTTCAACAGGTCCAGGGCGGCACGG
ATCACTGTATTCGGCTGCAACTTTGTCATGCTTGACACTTTATCACTGATAAACATAATATGTCCACCAA
CTTATCAGTGATAAAGAATCCGCGCGTTCAATCGGACCAGCGGAGGCTGGTCCGGAGGCCAGACGTGAAA
CCCAACATACCCCTGATCGTAATTCTGAGCACTGTCGCGCTCGACGCTGTCGGCATCGGCCTGATTATGC
CGGTGCTGCCGGGCCTCCTGCGCGATCTGGTTCACTCGAACGACGTCACCGCCCACTATGGCATTCTGCT
GGCGCTGTATGCGTTGGTGCAATTTGCCTGCGCACCTGTGCTGGGCGCGCTGTCGGATCGTTTCGGGCGG
CGGCCAATCTTGCTCGTCTCGCTGGCCGGCGCCAGATCTGGGGAACCCTGTGGTTGGCATGCACATACAA
ATGGACGAACGGATAAACCTTTTCACGCCCTTTTAAATATCCGATTATTCTAATAAACGCTCTTTTCTCT
TAGGTTTACCCGCCAATATATCCTGTCAAACACTGATAGTTTAAACTGAAGGCGGGAAACGACAATCTGA
TCATGAGCGGAGAATTAAGGGAGTCACGTTATGACCCCCGCCGATGACGCGGGACAAGCCGTTTTACGTT
TGGAACTGACAGAACCGCAACGTTGAAGGAGCCACTCAGCCGCGGGTTTCTGGAGTTTAATGAGCTAAGC
ACATACGTCAGAAACCATTATTGCGCGTTCAAAAGTCGCCTAAGGTCACTATCAGCTAGCAAATATTTCT
TGTCAAAAATGCTCCACTGACGTTCCATAAATTCCCCTCGGTATCCAATTAGAGTCTCATATTCACTCTC
AATCCAAATAATCTGCACCGGATCTGGATCGTTTCGCATGATTGAACAAGATGGATTGCACGCAGGTTCT
CCGGCCGCTTGGGTGGAGAGGCTATTCGGCTATGACTGGGCACAACAGACAATCGGCTGCTCTGATGCCG
CCGTGTTCCGGCTGTCAGCGCAGGGGCGCCCGGTTCTTTTTGTCAAGACCGACCTGTCCGGTGCCCTGAA
TGAACTGCAGGACGAGGCAGCGCGGCTATCGTGGCTGGCCACGACGGGCGTTCCTTGCGCAGCTGTGCTC
GACGTTGTCACTGAAGCGGGAAGGGACTGGCTGCTATTGGGCGAAGTGCCGGGGCAGGATCTCCTGTCAT
CTCACCTTGCTCCTGCCGAGAAAGTATCCATCATGGCTGATGCAATGCGGCGGCTGCATACGCTTGATCC
GGCTACCTGCCCATTCGACCACCAAGCGAAACATCGCATCGAGCGAGCACGTACTCGGATGGAAGCCGGT
CTTGTCGATCAGGATGATCTGGACGAAGAGCATCAGGGGCTCGCGCCAGCCGAACTGTTCGCCAGGCTCA
AGGCGCGCATGCCCGACGGCGATGATCTCGTCGTGACCCATGGCGATGCCTGCTTGCCGAATATCATGGT
GGAAAATGGCCGCTTTTCTGGATTCATCGACTGTGGCCGGCTGGGTGTGGCGGACCGCTATCAGGACATA
GCGTTGGCTACCCGTGATATTGCTGAAGAGCTTGGCGGCGAATGGGCTGACCGCTTCCTCGTGCTTTACG
GTATCGCCGCTCCCGATTCGCAGCGCATCGCCTTCTATCGCCTTCTTGACGAGTTCTTCTGAGCGGGACT
CTGGGGTTCGAAATGACCGACCAAGCGACGCCCAACCTGCCATCACGAGATTTCGATTCCACCGCCGCCT
TCTATGAAAGGTTGGGCTTCGGAATCGTTTTCCGGGACGCCGGCTGGATGATCCTCCAGCGCGGGGATCT
CATGCTGGAGTTCTTCGCCCACGGGATCTCTGCGGAACAGGCGGTCGAAGGTGCCGATATCATTACGACA
GCAACGGCCGACAAGCACAACGCCACGATCCTGAGCGACAATATGATCGGGCCCGGCGTCCACATCAACG
GCGTCGGCGGCGACTGCCCAGGCAAGACCGAGATGCACCGCGATATCTTGCTGCGTTCGGATATTTTCGT
GGAGTTCCCGCCACAGACCCGGATGATCCCCGATCGTTCAAACATTTGGCAATAAAGTTTCTTAAGATTG
AATCCTGTTGCCGGTCTTGCGATGATTATCATATAATTTCTGTTGAATTACGTTAAGCATGTAATAATTA
ACATGTAATGCATGACGTTATTTATGAGATGGGTTTTTATGATTAGAGTCCCGCAATTATACATTTAATA
CGCGATAGAAAACAAAATATAGCGCGCAAACTAGGATAAATTATCGCGCGCGGTGTCATCTATGTTACTA
GATCGGGCCTCCTGTC
[82 nt withheld, positions 4287-4368]
GCTCTGAGGGA
[161 nt withheld, positions 4380-4540]
T
[41 nt withheld, positions 4542-4582]
T
[62 nt withheld, positions 4584-4645]
A
[35 nt withheld, positions 4647-4681]
CCTCCCTCAATCGGTTGAATGTCGCCCTTTTGTCTTTGGCCCAATACGCAAACCGCCTCTCCCCGCGCGT
TGGCCGATTCATTAATGCAGCTGGCACGACAGGTTTCCCGACTGGAAAGCGGGCAGTGAGCGCAACGCAA
TTAATGTGAGTTAGCTCACTCATTAGGCACCCCAGGCTTTACACTTTATGCTTCCGGCTCGTATGTTGTG
TGGAATTGTGAGCGGATAACAATTTCACACAGGAAACAGCTATGACCATGATTACGCCAAGCTTAGTGGT
CTCTGTCCAGTCCTGGCCTCGTCGGCCATTCTCGACTAAGTTGGCAGCATCACCCGACGCACTTTGCGCC
GAATAAATACCTGTGACGGAAGATCACTTCGCAGAATAAATAAATCCTGGTGTCCCTGTTGATACCGGGA
AGCCCTGGGCCAACTTTTGGCGAAAATGAGACGTTGATCGGCACGTAAGAGGTTCCAACTTTCACCATAA
TGAAATAAGATCACTACCGGGCGTATTTTTTGAGTTATCGAGATTTTCAGGAGCTAAGGAAGCTAAACTT
TTGCTGACGAGAACAGGGACTGGTGAAATGCAGTTTAAGGTTTACACCTATAAAAGAGAGAGCCGTTATC
GTCTGTTTGTGGATGTACAGAGTGATATTATTGACACGCCTGGGCGACGGATGGTGATCCCCCTGGCCAG
TGCACGTCTGCTGTCAGATAAAGTCTCCCGTGAACTTTACCCGGTGGTGCATATCGGGGATGAAAGCTGG
CGCATGATGACCACCGATATGGCCAGTGTGCCGGTATCCGTTATCGGGGAAGAAGTGGCTGATCTCAGCC
ACCGCGAAAATGACATCAAAAACGCCATTAACCTGATGTTCTGGGGAATATAAATGTCAGGCTCCCTTAT
ACACAGGGCCAGTCTGGCCACTTGTGGTCTGCTGAGACCGGATCCCCGGGTGGTCAGTCCCTTATGTTAC
GTCCTGTAGAAACCCCAACCCGTGAAATCAAAAAACTCGACGGCCTGTGGGCATTCAGTCTGGATCGCGA
AAACTGTGGAATTGATCAGCGTTGGTGGGAAAGCGCGTTACAAGAAAGCCGGGCAATTGCTGTGCCAGGC
AGTTTTAACGATCAGTTCGCCGATGCAGATATTCGTAATTATGCGGGCAACGTCTGGTATCAGCGCGAAG
TCTTTATACCGAAAGGTTGGGCAGGCCAGCGTATCGTGCTGCGTTTCGATGCGGTCACTCATTACGGCAA
AGTGTGGGTCAATAATCAGGAAGTGATGGAGCATCAGGGCGGCTATACGCCATTTGAAGCCGATGTCACG
CCGTATGTTATTGCCGGGAAAAGTGTACGTATCACCGTTTGTGTGAACAACGAACTGAACTGGCAGACTA
TCCCGCCGGGAATGGTGATTACCGACGAAAACGGCAAGAAAAAGCAGTCTTACTTCCATGATTTCTTTAA
CTATGCCGGAATCCATCGCAGCGTAATGCTCTACACCACGCCGAACACCTGGGTGGACGATATCACCGTG
GTGACGCATGTCGCGCAAGACTGTAACCACGCGTCTGTTGACTGGCAGGTGGTGGCCAATGGTGATGTCA
GCGTTGAACTGCGTGATGCGGATCAACAGGTGGTTGCAACTGGACAAGGCACTAGCGGGACTTTGCAAGT
GGTGAATCCGCACCTCTGGCAACCGGGTGAAGGTTATCTCTATGAACTGTGCGTCACAGCCAAAAGCCAG
ACAGAGTGTGATATCTACCCGCTTCGCGTCGGCATCCGGTCAGTGGCAGTGAAGGGCGAACAGTTCCTGA
TTAACCACAAACCGTTCTACTTTACTGGCTTTGGTCGTCATGAAGATGCGGACTTGCGTGGCAAAGGATT
CGATAACGTGCTGATGGTGCACGACCACGCATTAATGGACTGGATTGGGGCCAACTCCTACCGTACCTCG
CATTACCCTTACGCTGAAGAGATGCTCGACTGGGCAGATGAACATGGCATCGTGGTGATTGATGAAACTG
CTGCTGTCGGCTTTAACCTCTCTTTAGGCATTGGTTTCGAAGCGGGCAACAAGCCGAAAGAACTGTACAG
CGAAGAGGCAGTCAACGGGGAAACTCAGCAAGCGCACTTACAGGCGATTAAAGAGCTGATAGCGCGTGAC
AAAAACCACCCAAGCGTGGTGATGTGGAGTATTGCCAACGAACCGGATACCCGTCCGCAAGGTGCACGGG
AATATTTCGCGCCACTGGCGGAAGCAACGCGTAAACTCGACCCGACGCGTCCGATCACCTGCGTCAATGT
AATGTTCTGCGACGCTCACACCGATACCATCAGCGATCTCTTTGATGTGCTGTGCCTGAACCGTTATTAC
GGATGGTATGTCCAAAGCGGCGATTTGGAAACGGCAGAGAAGGTACTGGAAAAAGAACTTCTGGCCTGGC
AGGAGAAACTGCATCAGCCGATTATCATCACCGAATACGGCGTGGATACGTTAGCCGGGCTGCACTCAAT
GTACACCGACATGTGGAGTGAAGAGTATCAGTGTGCATGGCTGGATATGTATCACCGCGTCTTTGATCGC
GTCAGCGCCGTCGTCGGTGAACAGGTATGGAATTTCGCCGATTTTGCGACCTCGCAAGGCATATTGCGCG
TTGGCGGTAACAAGAAAGGGATCTTCACTCGCGACCGCAAACCGAAGTCGGCGGCTTTTCTGCTGCAAAA
ACGCTGGACTGGCATGAACTTCGGTGAAAAACCGCAGCAGGGAGGCAAACAATGAATCAACAACTCTCCT
GGCGCACCATCGTCGGCTACAGCCTCGGGAATTGCTACCGAGCTCGAATTTCCCCGATCGTTCAAACATT
TGGCAATAAAGTTTCTTAAGATTGAATCCTGTTGCCGGTCTTGCGATGATTATCATATAATTTCTGTTGA
ATTACGTTAAGCATGTAATAATTAACATGTAATGCATGACGTTATTTATGAGATGGGTTTTTATGATTAG
AGTCCCGCAATTATACATTTAATACGCGATAGAAAACAAAATATAGCGCGCAAACTAGGATAAATTATCG
CGCGCGGTGTCATCTATGTTACTAGATCGGGAATTCACTGGCCGTCGTTTTACAACGTCGTGACTGGGAA
AACCCTGGCGTTACCCAACTTAATCGCCTTGCAGCACATCCCCCTTTCGCCAGCTGGCGTAATAGCGAAG
AGGCCCGCACCGATCGCCCTTCCCAACAGTTGCGCAGCCTGAATG
[44 nt withheld, positions 7947-7990]
C
[141 nt withheld, positions 7992-8132]
CCTTTGACGTTGGAGTCCACGTTCTTT
[37 nt withheld, positions 8160-8196]
ACCCTATCTCGGGCTATTCTTTTGATTTATAAGGGATTTTGCCGATTTCGGAACCACCATCAAACAGGAT
TTTCGCCTGCTGGGGCAAACCAGCGTGGACCGCTTGCTGCAACTCTCTCAGGGCCAGGCGGTGAAGGGCA
ATCAGCTGTTGCCCGTCTCACTGGTGAAAAGAAAAACCACCCCAGTACATTAAAAACGTCCGCAATGTGT
TATTAAGTTGTCTAAGCGTCAATTTGTTTACACCACAATATATCCTGCCACCAGCCAGCCAACAGCTCCC
CGACCGGCAGCTCGGCACAAAATCACCACTCGATACAGGCAGCCCATCAGTCCGGGACGGCGTCAGCGGG
AGAGCCGTTGTAAGGCGGCAGACTTTGCTCATGTTACCGATGCTATTCGGAAGAACGGCAACTAAGCTGC
CGGGTTTGAAACACGGATGATCTCGCGGAGGGTAGCATGTTGATTGTAACGATGACAGAGCGTTGCTGCC
TGTGATCAAATATCATCTCCCTCGCAGAGATCCGAATTATCAGCCTTCTTATTCATTTCTCGCTTAACCG
TGACAGGCTGTCGATCTTGAGAACTATGCCGACATAATAGGAAATCGCTGGATAAAGCCGCTGAGGAAGC
TGAGTGGCGCTATTTCTTTAGAAGTGAACGTTGACGATATCAACTCCCCTATCCATTGCTCACCGAATGG
TACAGGTCGGGGACCCGAAGTTCCGACTGTCGGCCTGATGCATCCCCGGCTGATCGACCCCAGATCTGGG
GCTGAGAAAGCCCAGTAAGGAAACAACTGTAGGTTCGAGTCGCGAGATCCCCCGGAACCAAAGGAAGTAG
GTTAAACCCGCTCCGATCAGGCCGAGCCACGCCAGGCCGAGAACATTGGTTCCTGTAGGCATCGGGATTG
GCGGATCAAACACTAAAGCTACTGGAACGAGCAGAAGTCCTCCGGCCGCCAGTTGCCAGGCGGTAAAGGT
GAGCAGAGGCACGGGAGGTTGCCACTTGCGGGTCAGCACGGTTCCGAACGCCATGGAAACCGCCCCCGCC
AGGCCCGCTGCGACGCCGACAGGATCTAGCGCTGCGTTTGGTGTCAACACCAACAGCGCCACGCCCGCAG
TTCCGCAAATAGCCCCCAGGACCGCCATCAATCGTATCGGGCTACCTAGCAGAGCGGCAGAGATGAACAC
GACCATCAGCGGCTGCACAGCGCCTACCGTCGCCGCGACCCCGCCCGGCAGGCGGTAGACCGAAATAAAC
AACAAGCTCCAGAATAGCGAAATATTAAGTGCGCCGAGGATGAAGATGCGCATCCACCAGATTCCCGTTG
GAATCTGTCGGACGATCATCACGAGCAATAAACCCGCCGGCAACGCCCGCAGCAGCATACCGGCGACCCC
TCGGCCTCGCTGTTCGGGCTCCACGAAAACGCCGGACAGATGCGCCTTGTGAGCGTCCTTGGGGCCGTCC
TCCTGTTTGAAGACCGACAGCCCAATGATCTCGCCGTCGATGTAGGCGCCGAATGCCACGGCATCTCGCA
ACCGTTCAGCGAACGCCTCCATGGGCTTTTTCTCCTCGTGCTCGTAAACGGACCCGAACATCTCTGGAGC
TTTCTTCAGGGCCGACAATCGGATCTCGCGGAAATCCTGCACGTCGGCCGCTCCAAGCCGTCGAATCTGA
GCCTTAATCACAATTGTCAATTTTAATCCTCTGTTTATCGGCAGTTCGTAGAGCGCGCCGTGCGTCCCGA
GCGATACTGAGCGAAGCAAGTGCGTCGAGCAGTGCCCGCTTGTTCCTGAAATGCCAGTAAAGCGCTGGCT
GCTGAACCCCCAGCCGGAACTGACCCCACAAGGCCCTAGCGTTTGCAATGCACCAGGTCATCATTGACCC
AGGCGTGTTCCACCAGGCCGCTGCCTCGCAACTCTTCGCAGGCTTCGCCGACCTGCTCGCGCCACTTCTT
CACGCGGGTGGAATCCGATCCGCACATGAGGCGGAAGGTTTCCAGCTTGAGCGGGTACGGCTCCCGGTGC
GAGCTGAAATAGTCGAACATCCGTCGGGCCGTCGGCGACAGCTTGCGGTACTTCTCCCATATGAATTTCG
TGTAGTGGTCGCCAGCAAACAGCACGACGATTTCCTCGTCGATCAGGACCTGGCAACGGGACGTTTTCTT
GCCACGGTCCAGGACGCGGAAGCGGTGCAGCAGCGACACCGATTCCAGGTGCCCAACGCGGTCGGACGTG
AAGCCCATCGCCGTCGCCTGTAGGCGCGACAGGCATTCCTCGGCCTTCGTGTAATACCGGCCATTGATCG
ACCAGCCCAGGTCCTGGCAAAGCTCGTAGAACGTGAAGGTGATCGGCTCGCCGATAGGGGTGCGCTTCGC
GTACTCCAACACCTGCTGCCACACCAGTTCGTCATCGTCGGCCCGCAGCTCGACGCCGGTGTAGGTGATC
TTCACGTCCTTGTTGACGTGGAAAATGACCTTGTTTTGCAGCGCCTCGCGCGGGATTTTCTTGTTGCGCG
TGGTGAACAGGGCAGAGCGGGCCGTGTCGTTTGGCATCGCTCGCATCGTGTCCGGCCACGGCGCAATATC
GAACAAGGAAAGCTGCATTTCCTTGATCTGCTGCTTCGTGTGTTTCAGCAACGCGGCTTGCTTGGCCTCG
CTGACCTGTTTTGCCAGGTCCTCGCCGGCGGTTTTTCGCTTCTTGGTCGTCATAGTTCCTCGCGTGTCGA
TGGTCATCGACTTCGCCAAACCTGCCGCCTCCTGTTCGAGACGACGCGAACGCTCCACGGCGGCCGATGG
CGCGGGCAGGGCAGGGGGAGCCAGTTGCACGCTGTCGCGCTCGATCTTGGCCGTAGCTTGCTGGACCATC
GAGCCGACGGACTGGAAGGTTTCGCGGGGCGCACGCATGACGGTGCGGCTTGCGATGGTTTCGGCATCCT
CGGCGGAAAACCCCGCGTCGATCAGTTCTTGCCTGTATGCCTTCCGGTCAAACGTCCGATTCATTCACCC
TCCTTGCGGGATTGCCCCGACTCACGCCGGGGCAATGTGCCCTTATTCCTGATTTGACCCGCCTGGTGCC
TTGGTGTCCAGATAATCCACCTTATCGGCAATGAAGTCGGTCCCGTAGACCGTCTGGCCGTCCTTCTCGT
ACTTGGTATTCCGAATCTTGCCCTGCACGAATACCAGCGACCCCTTGCCCAAATACTTGCCGTGGGCCTC
GGCCTGAGAGCCAAAACACTTGATGCGGAAGAAGTCGGTGCGCTCCTGCTTGTCGCCGGCATCGTTGCGC
CACATCTAGGTACTAAAACAATTCATCCAGTAAAATATAATATTTTATTTTCTCCCAATCAGGCTTGATC
CCCAGTAAGTCAAAAAATAGCTCGACATACTGTTCTTCCCCGATATCCTCCCTGATCGACCGGACGCAGA
AGGCAATGTCATACCACTTGTCCGCCCTGCCGCTTCTCCCAAGATCAATAAAGCCACTTACTTTGCCATC
TTTCACAAAGATGTTGCTGTCTCCCAGGTCGCCGTGGGAAAAGACAAGTTCCTCTTCGGGCTTTTCCGTC
TTTAAAAAATCATACAGCTCGCGCGGATCTTTAAATGGAGTGTCTTCTTCCCAGTTTTCGCAATCCACAT
CGGCCAGATCGTTATTCAGTAAGTAATCCAATTCGGCTAAGCGGCTGTCTAAGCTATTCGTATAGGGACA
ATCCGATATGTCGATGGAGTGAAAGAGCCTGATGCACTCCGCATACAGCTCGATAATCTTTTCAGGGCTT
TGTTCATCTTCATACTCTTCCGAGCAAAGGACGCCATCGGCCTCACTCATGAGCAGATTGCTCCAGCCAT
CATGCCGTTCAAAGTGCAGGACCTTTGGAACAGGCAGCTTTCCTTCCAGCCATAGCATCATGTCCTTTTC
CCGTTCCACATCATAGGTGGTCCCTTTATACCGGCTGTCCGTCATTTTTAAATATAGGTTTTCATTTTCT
CCCACCAGCTTATATACCTTAGCAGGAGACATTCCTTCCGTATCTTTTACGCAGCGGTATTTTTCGATCA
GTTTTTTCAATTCCGGTGATATTCTCATTTTAGCCATTTATTATTTCCTTCCTCTTTTCTACAGTATTTA
AAGATACCCCAAGAAGCTAATTATAACAAGACGAACTCCAATTCACTGTTCCTTGCATTCTAAAACCTTA
AATACCAGAAAACAGCTTTTTCAAAGTTGTTTTCAAAGTTGGCGTATAACATAGTATCGACGGAGCCGAT
TTTGAAACCACAATTATGGGTGATGCTGCCAACTTACTGATTTAGTGTATGATGGTGTTTTTGAGGTGCT
CCAGTGGCTTCTGTTTCTATCAGCTGTCCCTCCTGTTCAGCTACTGACGGGGTGGTGCGTAACGGCAAAA
GCACCGCCGGACATCAGCGCTATCTCTGCTCTCACTGCCGTAAAACATGGCAACTGCAGTTCACTTACAC
CGCTTCTCAACCCGGTACGCACCAGAAAATCATTGATATGGCCATGAATGGCGTTGGATGCCGGGCAACA
GCCCGCATTATGGGCGTTGGCCTCAACACGATTTTACGTCACTTAAAAAACTCAGGCCGCAGTCGGTAAC
CTCGCGCATACAGCCGGGCAGTGACGTCATCGTCTGCGCGGAAATGGACGAACAGTGGGGCTATGTCGGG
GCTAAATCGCGCCAGCGCTGGCTGTTTTACGCGTATGACAGTCTCCGGAAGACGGTTGTTGCGCACGTAT
TCGGTGAACGCACTATGGCGACGCTGGGGCGTCTTATGAGCCTGCTGTCACCCTTTGACGTGGTGATATG
GATGACGGATGGCTGGCCGCTGTATGAATCCCGCCTGAAGGGAAAGCTGCACGTAATCAGCAAGCGATAT
ACGCAGCGAATTGAGCGGCATAACCTGAATCTGAGGCAGCACCTGGCACGGCTGGGACGGAAGTCGCTGT
CGTTCTCAAAATCGGTGGAGCTGCATGACAAAGTCATCGGGCATTATCTGAACATAAAACACTATCAATA
AGTTGGAGTCATTACCCAATTATGATAGAATTTACAAGCTATAAGGTTATTGTCCTGGGTTTCAAGCATT
AGTCCATGCAAGTTTTTATGCTTTGCCCATTCTATAGATATATTGATAAGCGCGCTGCCTATGCCTTGCC
CCCTGAAATCCTTACATACGGCGATATCTTCTATATAAAAGATATATTATCTTATCAGTATTGTCAATAT
ATTCAAGGCAATCTGCCTCCTCATCCTCTTCATCCTCTTCGTCTTGGTAGCTTTTTAAATATGGCGCTTC
ATAGAGTAATTCTGTAAAGGTCCAATTCTCGTTTTCATACCTCGGTATAATCTTACCTATCACCTCAAAT
GGTTCGCTGGGTTTATCGCACCCCCGAACACGAGCACGGCACCCGCGACCACTATGCCAAGAATGCCCAA
GGTAAAAATTGCCGGCCCCGCCATGAAGTCCGTGAATGCCCCGACGGCCGAAGTGAAGGGCAGGCCGCCA
CCCAGGCCGCCGCCCTCACTGCCCGGCACCTGGTCGCTGAATGTCGATGCCAGCACCTGCGGCACGTCAA
TGCTTCCGGGCGTCGCGCTCGGGCTGATCGCCCATCCCGTTACTGCCCCGATCCCGGCAATGGCAAGGAC
TGCCAGCGCTGCCATTTTTGGGGTGAGGCCGTTCGCGGCCGAGGGGCGCAGCCCCTGGGGGGATGGGAGG
CCCGCGTTAGCGGGCCGGGAGGGTTCGAGAAGGGGGGGCACCCCCCTTCGGCGTGCGCGGTCACGCGCAC
AGGGCGCAGCCCTGGTTAAAAACAAGGTTTATAAATATTGGTTTAAAAGCAGGTTAAAAGACAGGTTAGC
GGTGGCCGAAAAACGGGCGGAAACCCTTGCAAATGCTGGATTTTCTGCCTGTGGACAGCCCCTCAAATGT
CAATAGGTGCGCCCCTCATCTGTCAGCACTCTGCCCCTCAAGTGTCAAGGATCGCGCCCCTCATCTGTCA
GTAGTCGCGCCCCTCAAGTGTCAATACCGCAGGGCACTTATCCCCAGGCTTGTCCACATCATCTGTGGGA
AACTCGCGTAAAATCAGGCGTTTTCGCCGATTTGCGAGGCTGGCCAGCTCCACGTCGCCGGCCGAAATCG
AGCCTGCCCCTCATCTGTCAACGCCGCGCCGGGTGAGTCGGCCCCTCAAGTGTCAACGTCCGCCCCTCAT
CTGTCAGTGAGGGCCAAGTTTTCCGCGAGGTATCCACAACGCCGGCGGCCGCGGTGTCTCGCACACGGCT
TCGACGGCGTTTCTGGCGCGTTTGCAGGGCCATAGACGGCCGCCAGCCCAGCGGCGAGGGCAACCAGCCC
GG
Features (pLannotate 1.2.2; 32 found; start..end, strand, type, name):
     12..107     -  CDS            traI (fragment): TRAI6_ECOLX - Experimental evidence at protein level: Swiss-Prot protein existence level 1. The initiation process of transfer DNA synthesis requires the interaction of at least three plasmid-specific components (TraH, I, and J) at the transfer origin resulting in the assembly of a specialised nucleoprotein complex - the relaxosome. Site- and strand-specific cleavage at the transfer origin is dependent on TraI and TraJ. From Escherichia coli.
    145..516     -  CDS            traJ: oriT-recognizing protein; traJ
    549..658     -  oriT           oriT: incP origin of transfer
    790..980     +  rep_origin     ori (fragment): high-copy-number ColE1/pMB1/pBR322/pUC origin of replication
   1339..1989    -  CDS            TetR: tetracycline resistance regulatory protein; tetR
   2095..2344    +  CDS            TcR (fragment): tetracycline efflux protein; tetA; confers resistance to tetracycline
   2454..2478    -  misc_feature   RB T-DNA repeat: right border repeat from nopaline C58 T-DNA
   2634..2817    +  promoter       NOS promoter: nopaline synthase promoter NOS promoter
   2838..3632    +  CDS            NeoR/KanR: aminoglycoside phosphotransferase from Tn5; aph(3')-II (or nptII); confers resistance to neomycin, kanamycin, and G418 (Geneticin®)
   3653..3802    +  CDS            ble (fragment): BLE_KLEPN - Experimental evidence at protein level: Swiss-Prot protein existence level 1. Binding protein with a strong affinity to the bleomycin family of antibiotics. Binds to CL990; an antimitotic-antibiotic compound. From Klebsiella pneumoniae.
   3809..4015    +  CDS            ocd (fragment): OCD_AGRFC - Experimental evidence at protein level: Swiss-Prot protein existence level 1. Catalyzes the conversion of L-ornithine into L-proline with release of ammonia. Is involved in the utilization of nopaline, a catabolic pathway that proceeds through L-arginine and L-ornithine to L-proline. Nopaline is a predominant opine in plant cells transformed with Ti plasmid pTiC58. From Agrobacterium fabrum (strain C58 / ATCC 33970) (Agrobacterium tumefaciens (strain C58)).
   4022..4274    +  terminator     NOS terminator: nopaline synthase terminator and poly(A) signal
   4278..4721    +  CDS            M13 gene III (fragment) (sequence partly withheld): pIII; III; minor coat protein
   4720..4810    +  CDS            lacI (fragment): lac repressor; lacI; The lac repressor binds to the lac operator to inhibit transcription in E. coli. This inhibition can be relieved by adding lactose or isopropyl-β-D-thiogalactopyranoside (IPTG).
   4823..4844    +  protein_bind   CAP binding site: CAP binding activates transcription in the presence of cAMP. E. coli catabolite activator protein
   4859..4889    +  promoter       lac promoter: promoter for the E. coli lac operon
   4893..4915    +  protein_bind   lac operator (fragment): The lac repressor binds to the lac operator to inhibit transcription in E. coli. This inhibition can be relieved by adding lactose or isopropyl-β-D-thiogalactopyranoside (IPTG). lac repressor encoded by lacI
   5136..5238    +  promoter       cat promoter: promoter of the E. coli cat gene encoding chloramphenicol acetyltransferase
   5269..5571    +  CDS            ccdB: CCDB_ECOLI - Also known as G, letB, letD. Experimental evidence at protein level: Swiss-Prot protein existence level 1. Toxic component of a type II toxin-antitoxin (TA) system, functioning in plasmid maintainence. Responsible for the post- segregational killing (PSK) of plasmid-free cells, also referred to as a plasmid addiction system. Half-life of over 2 hours. Cell killing by CcdB is accompanied by filamentation, defects in chromosome and plasmid segregation, defects in cell division, formation of anucleate cells, decreased DNA synthesis and plasmid loss. Interferes with the activity of DN
   5655..7463    +  CDS            uidA: BGLR_ECOLI - Also known as gurA, gusA. Experimental evidence at protein level: Swiss-Prot protein existence level 1. From Escherichia coli (strain K12).
   7537..7789    +  terminator     NOS terminator: nopaline synthase terminator and poly(A) signal
   7794..7949    +  CDS            lacZα (fragment) (sequence partly withheld): LacZα fragment of β-galactosidase; lacZ fragment
   7947..8247    +  rep_origin     M13 ori (fragment) (sequence partly withheld): M13 bacteriophage origin of replication; arrow indicates direction of (+) strand synthesis
   8248..8378    +  CDS            lacI (fragment): lac repressor; lacI; The lac repressor binds to the lac operator to inhibit transcription in E. coli. This inhibition can be relieved by adding lactose or isopropyl-β-D-thiogalactopyranoside (IPTG).
   8432..8456    -  misc_feature   LB T-DNA repeat: left border repeat from nopaline C58 T-DNA
   9965..10028   -  CDS            TetR (fragment): tetracycline resistance regulatory protein; tetR
  10055..11200   -  CDS            trfA: TRFA_ECOLX - Experimental evidence at protein level: Swiss-Prot protein existence level 1. Also involved in plasmid copy number control, promoting intermolecular coupling of protein bound iterons at oriV, which inhibits replication initiation. From Escherichia coli.
  11499..12293   -  CDS            KanR: aminoglycoside phosphotransferase; aphA-3; confers resistance to kanamycin
  12485..13252   +  mobile_element IS1: prokaryotic transposable element IS1
  13261..13410   -  CDS            satA (fragment): STA_BACSU - Also known as yyaR. Experimental evidence at protein level: Swiss-Prot protein existence level 1. Involved in resistance to streptothricin, a broad-spectrum antibiotic produced by streptomycetes. Detoxifies streptothricin via acetylation of the beta amino group of the first beta-lysyl moiety of streptothricin. From Bacillus subtilis (strain 168).
  13606..13881   -  CDS            klaC (fragment): KLAC_ECOLX - Also known as telB. Protein predicted: Swiss-Prot protein existence level 4. Belongs to the kla operon, which is associated with cryptic tellurite resistance, and IncW plasmid fertility inhibition. From Escherichia coli.
  13945..8       -  rep_origin     oriV (across the origin): incP origin of replication
