[The description below was written by a language model from this plasmid's Addgene catalogue record and pLannotate feature annotations shown in this document.]
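Description:
pNC-121-Pro is an empty plant binary vector built on the pBI121 backbone and adapted for Nimble Cloning, intended for testing promoter activity in plants. The 14.6 kb plasmid carries the broad-host-range IncP replication system typical of this backbone (oriV together with the trfA replication initiator), plus an incP oriT with traJ for mobilisation, which suits maintenance in both E. coli and Agrobacterium at low copy number. Bacterial selection is by kanamycin through an aphA-3-type KanR gene located outside the T-DNA. Various backbone remnants are also annotated, including tetracycline-resistance fragments, an IS1 element, a partial ColE1-type origin, and M13 and lac-derived pieces.

Between the nopaline-type right and left T-DNA border repeats lie two units. The first is a plant selectable marker, NeoR/KanR (nptII) driven by the NOS promoter and ended by a NOS terminator, allowing kanamycin selection of transformed plant tissue. The second is the reporter module: a promoterless uidA (GUS, β-glucuronidase) coding sequence followed by a NOS terminator, immediately preceded by a ccdB toxin gene under a bacterial cat promoter. This ccdB cassette appears to correspond to the "NC frame" noted by the depositor. It serves as a counter-selectable placeholder, which is why the empty vector is propagated in a ccdB-resistant strain. Replacing it with a candidate promoter fragment would put that fragment directly upstream of GUS and remove the toxin, so only recombinants should grow in standard E. coli. After Agrobacterium-mediated delivery, GUS activity then reports the strength and pattern of the cloned promoter. The record does not detail the flanking adapter sequences or the enzymes used in the cloning reaction.
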