Addgene plasmid #193437: pNC-121-Pro
Purpose: (Empty Backbone) Nimble cloning-compatible vector for the analysis of promoter activity in plants
Depositing lab: Pu Yan. Depositing organization: Chinese Academy of Tropical Agricultural Sciences. Publication: A Nimble Cloning-compatible vector system for high-throughput gene functional analysis in plants. Yan P, Tuo D, Shen W, Deng H, Zhou P, Gao X. Plant Commun. 2023 Mar 13;4(2):100471. doi: 10.1016/j.xplc.2022.100471. Epub 2022 Nov 9. PubMed 36352791.
Backbone
  Vector backbone: pBI121
  Vector type: Plant Expression
Growth in bacteria
  Bacterial resistance: Kanamycin, 50 μg/mL
  Growth temperature: 37°C
  Growth strain: ccdB Survival
  Copy number: Low Copy
Gene/Insert
  Gene/Insert name: None
Terms and licenses: Academic/Nonprofit Terms; Industry Terms: Not Available to Industry
Depositor comments: NC frame
How to cite: pNC-121-Pro was a gift from Pu Yan (Addgene plasmid # 193437 ; http://n2t.net/addgene:193437 ; RRID:Addgene_193437)
